Addgene plasmid #100838: pAAV.Syn.Flex.GCaMP6m.WPRE.SV40
Purpose: AAV expression of Cre recombinase-activated ultrasensitive protein calcium sensor from Synapsin promoter
Depositing lab: Douglas Kim & GENIE Project. Publication: Ultrasensitive fluorescent proteins for imaging neuronal activity. Chen TW, Wardill TJ, Sun Y, Pulver SR, Renninger SL, Baohan A, Schreiter ER, Kerr RA, Orger MB, Jayaraman V, Looger LL, Svoboda K, Kim DS. Nature. 2013 Jul 18;499(7458):295-300. doi: 10.1038/nature12354. PubMed 23868258.
Backbone
  Vector backbone: pAAV
  Vector type: Mammalian Expression, AAV
Growth in bacteria
  Bacterial resistance: Ampicillin, 100 μg/mL
  Growth temperature: 37°C
  Growth strain: NEB Stable
  Copy number: Unknown
Gene/Insert
  Gene/Insert name: GCaMP6m (alt name: GCaMP3 variant 631)
  Species: Synthetic
  Insert size (bp): 1353
  Mutation: GCaMP3-T302L R303P M378G K379S D380Y T381R S383T R392G
  Promoter: Synapsin
  Cloning method: Unknown
  Sequencing primers: 5′ unknown
Terms and licenses: Academic/Nonprofit Terms; Industry Terms: Not Available to Industry
Depositor comments: This plasmid was previously available as pAAV.Syn.Flex.GCaMP6m.WPRE.SV40 (p2820) from the Penn Vector Core. This plasmid was created as part of the GENIE project at Janelia Research Campus.
How to cite: pAAV.Syn.Flex.GCaMP6m.WPRE.SV40 was a gift from Douglas Kim & GENIE Project (Addgene plasmid # 100838 ; http://n2t.net/addgene:100838 ; RRID:Addgene_100838) For viral preps, please replace (Addgene plasmid # 100838) in the above sentence with: (Addgene viral prep # 100838-AAV1) or (Addgene viral prep # 100838-AAV9)
