[The description below was written by a language model from this plasmid's Addgene catalogue record and pLannotate feature annotations shown in this document.]
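Description:
pAAV.Syn.Flex.GCaMP6m.WPRE.SV40 is an adeno-associated virus transfer plasmid of about 5.9 kb, built on a pAAV backbone, for neuron-specific, Cre-dependent expression of the genetically encoded calcium indicator GCaMP6m. In bacteria it is maintained through a high-copy ColE1/pUC-type origin and selected with ampicillin via the β-lactamase gene. An f1 phage origin and small remnants of lacZα and lacI are also present in the backbone. The expression cassette is bracketed by AAV2 inverted terminal repeats, annotated here only as fragments. These repeats are the cis elements needed for replication and packaging of the cassette into AAV particles when rep, cap and helper functions are supplied separately.

Within the ITRs, the human synapsin I promoter restricts transcription to neurons. Downstream lies the 1,353 bp GCaMP6m coding sequence, a synthetic GCaMP3-derived variant carrying a defined set of substitutions. It is placed in reverse orientation relative to the promoter and flanked on each side by a lox2272 and a loxP site, with the two members of each pair facing opposite directions. This is the FLEX (double-inverted) arrangement: without Cre the sensor is antisense and not expressed. Cre inverts the cassette through one pair of compatible sites and then excises a site of the other pair, locking the coding sequence in the sense orientation. A WPRE follows to enhance transcript stability and expression, and an SV40 polyadenylation signal terminates the message.

The construct is used to produce AAV for delivering GCaMP6m to Cre-expressing neuronal populations, allowing fluorescence imaging of calcium transients as a readout of neuronal activity. It was created as part of a calcium sensor development project and was earlier distributed through a vector core. The record also mentions AAV1 and AAV9 viral preparations.
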