Features (pLannotate 1.2.2; 20 found; start..end, strand, type, name):
     23..470     +  promoter       hSyn promoter: human synapsin I promoter; confers neuron-specific expression (Kügler et al., 2003)
    500..533     -  protein_bind   lox2272: Cre-mediated recombination occurs in the 8-bp core sequence (GGATACTT). lox2272 sites are compatible with each other, but incompatible with loxP or loxN sites (Lee and Saito, 1988). Cre recombinase
    596..629     -  protein_bind   loxP: Cre-mediated recombination occurs in the 8-bp core sequence (GCATACAT). Cre recombinase
    640..1992    -  CDS            GCaMP6m: improved fluorescent protein-based calcium sensor (Chen et al., 2013)
   2009..2042    +  protein_bind   lox2272: Cre-mediated recombination occurs in the 8-bp core sequence (GGATACTT). lox2272 sites are compatible with each other, but incompatible with loxP or loxN sites (Lee and Saito, 1988). Cre recombinase
   2113..2146    +  protein_bind   loxP: Cre-mediated recombination occurs in the 8-bp core sequence (GCATACAT). Cre recombinase
   2164..2188    +  misc_feature   MCS (fragment): pBluescript multiple cloning site
   2188..2776    +  misc_feature   WPRE: woodchuck hepatitis virus posttranscriptional regulatory element
   2777..2796    +  misc_feature   MCS (fragment): pBluescript multiple cloning site
   2825..2946    -  polyA_signal   SV40 poly(A) signal: SV40 polyadenylation signal
   2969..3037    -  CDS            large T antigen (fragment): large T antigen from SV40 (simian virus 40)
   3108..3170    +  repeat_region  AAV2 ITR (fragment): inverted terminal repeat of adeno-associated virus serotype 2 inverted
   3188..3215    -  repeat_region  AAV2 ITR (fragment): inverted terminal repeat of adeno-associated virus serotype 2 inverted
   3213..3269    -  CDS            lacI (fragment): lac repressor; lacI; The lac repressor binds to the lac operator to inhibit transcription in E. coli. This inhibition can be relieved by adding lactose or isopropyl-β-D-thiogalactopyranoside (IPTG).
   3452..4040    -  rep_origin     ori: high-copy-number ColE1/pMB1/pBR322/pUC origin of replication
   4211..5071    -  CDS            AmpR: β-lactamase; bla; confers resistance to ampicillin, carbenicillin, and related antibiotics
   5072..5176    -  promoter       AmpR promoter: bla
   5229..5657    -  rep_origin     f1 ori (sequence partly withheld): f1 bacteriophage origin of replication; arrow indicates direction of (+) strand synthesis
   5662..5731    -  CDS            lacZα (fragment): LacZα fragment of β-galactosidase; lacZ fragment
   5726..5858    -  repeat_region  AAV2 ITR (fragment): inverted terminal repeat of adeno-associated virus serotype 2 inverted
>Addgene plasmid #100838 | pAAV.Syn.Flex.GCaMP6m.WPRE.SV40 | addgene full sequence | sequence record 198300 | Addgene NGS Result
TCTGCAGAGGGCCCTGCGTATGAGTGCAAGTGGGTTTTAGGACCAGGATGAGGCGGGGTGGGGGTGCCTA
CCTGACGACCGACCCCGACCCACTGGACAAGCACCCAACCCCCATTCCCCAAATTGCGCATCCCCTATCA
GAGAGGGGGAGGGGAAACAGGATGCGGCGAGGCGCGTGCGCACTGCCAGCTTCAGCACCGCGGACAGTGC
CTTCGCCCCCGCCTGGCGGCGCGCGCCACCGCCGCCTCAGCACTGAAGGCGCGCTGACGTCACTCGCCGG
TCCCCCGCAAACTCCCCTTCCCGGCCACCTTGGTCGCGTCCGCGCCGCCGCCGGCCCAGCCGGACCGCAC
CACGCGAGGCGCGAGATAGGGGGGCACGGGCGCGACCATCTGCGCTGCGGCGCCGGCGACTCAGCGCTGC
CTCAGTCTGCGGTGGGCAGCGGAGGAGTCGTGTCGTGCCTGAGAGCGCAGTCGAATTCAAGCTGCTAGCA
AGGATCCCCATAACTTCGTATAAAGTATCCTATACGAAGTTATATCAAAATAGGAAGACCAATGCTTCAC
CATCGACCCGAATTGCCAAGCATCACCATCGACCCATAACTTCGTATAATGTATGCTATACGAAGTTATA
CTAGAGCTTTCACTTCGCTGTCATCATTTGTACAAACTCTTCGTAGTTTACCTGACCATCCCCATCGATG
TCTGCTTCCCTGATCATTTCATCAACCTCTTCATCTGTTAACTTCTCTCCAAGGTTTGTCATCACGTGGC
GAAGCTCTGCTGCACTGATGTAGCCATTGCCATCCTTATCAAACACACCGAACGCTTCTCTAATTTCTTC
TTCCGTGTCCCTGTAGCTCCCTTTTCTTGCCATCATTGTCAGGAACTCAGGGAAGTCGATTGTGCCGTCA
CCGTCGGCATCTACTTCATTGATCATGTCCTGCAGCTCTGCTTCTGTGGGGTTCTGCCCCAGAGACCGCA
TCACCGTCCCCAGCTCCTTGGTTGTTATTGTCCCATCCCCGTCCTTGTCAAATAGGGAGAAAGCCTCTTT
AAATTCTGCGATCTGCTCTTCAGTCAGTTGGTCCGGCAGGTTGTACTCCAGCTTGTGCCCCAGGATGTTG
CCGTCCTCCTTGAAGTCGATGCCCTTCAGCTCGATGCGGTTCACCAGGGTGTCGCCCTCGAACTTCACCT
CGGCGCGGGTCTTGTAGTTGCCGTCGTCCTTGAAGAAGATGGTGCGCTCCTGGATGTAGCCTTCGGGCAT
GGCGGACTTGAAGAAGTCGTGCTGCTTCATGTGGTCGGGGTAGCGGCTGAAGCACTGCACGCCGTAGGTC
AGGGTGGTCACGAGGGTGGGCCAGGGCACGGGCAGCTTGCCGGTGGTGCAGATGAACTTCAGGGTCAGCT
TGCCGTAGGTGGCATCGCCCTCACCCTCGCCGGACACGCTGAACTTGTGGCCGTTTACGTCGCCGTCCAG
CTCGACCAGGATGGGCACCACCCCGGTGAACAGCTCCTCGCCCTTGCTCACCATGCTCCCTCCGGTACCG
CCCTTGTACAGCTCGTCCATGCCGAGAGTGATCCCGGCGGCGGTCACGAACTCCAGCAGGACCATGTGAT
CGCGCTTCTCGTTGGGGTCTTTCGAAAGTTTGGACTGCACGCTCAGGTAGTGGTTGTCGGGCAGCAGCAC
GGGGCCGTCGCCGATGGGGGTGTTCTGCTGGTAGTGGTAGGCGAGCTGCACGCCGCCGTCCTCGATGTTG
TGGCGGATCTTGAAGTTCGCCTTGATGCCGTTCTTCTGCTTGTCGGCCTTGATATAGACGTTCTCGAGTG
AGCTCAGCCGACCTATAGCTCTGACTGCGTGACCTGTCTTATTCCACTTACGACGTGATGAGTCGACCAT
GGTGGCGAGATCCTTATCGTCATCGTCGTACAGATCCCGACCCATTTGCTGTCCACCAGTCATGCTAGCC
ATACCATGATGATGATGATGATGAGAACCCATGGTGGCGGATCCTAGTATAACTTCGTATAGGATACTTT
ATACGAAGTTATCATTGGGATTCTTCCTATTTTGATCCAAGCATCACCATCGACCCTCTAGTCCAGATCT
CACCATCGACCCATAACTTCGTATAGCATACATTATACGAAGTTATGTCCCTCGAAGAGGTTCGAATTCG
ATATCAAGCTTATCGATAATCAACCTCTGGATTACAAAATTTGTGAAAGATTGACTGGTATTCTTAACTA
TGTTGCTCCTTTTACGCTATGTGGATACGCTGCTTTAATGCCTTTGTATCATGCTATTGCTTCCCGTATG
GCTTTCATTTTCTCCTCCTTGTATAAATCCTGGTTGCTGTCTCTTTATGAGGAGTTGTGGCCCGTTGTCA
GGCAACGTGGCGTGGTGTGCACTGTGTTTGCTGACGCAACCCCCACTGGTTGGGGCATTGCCACCACCTG
TCAGCTCCTTTCCGGGACTTTCGCTTTCCCCCTCCCTATTGCCACGGCGGAACTCATCGCCGCCTGCCTT
GCCCGCTGCTGGACAGGGGCTCGGCTGTTGGGCACTGACAATTCCGTGGTGTTGTCGGGGAAATCATCGT
CCTTTCCTTGGCTGCTCGCCTGTGTTGCCACCTGGATTCTGCGCGGGACGTCCTTCTGCTACGTCCCTTC
GGCCCTCAATCCAGCGGACCTTCCTTCCCGCGGCCTGCTGCCGGCTCTGCGGCCTCTTCCGCGTCTTCGC
CTTCGCCCTCAGACGAGTCGGATCTCCCTTTGGGCCGCCTCCCCGCATCGATACCGTCGACCTCGACCCG
GGCGGCCGCTTCGAGCAGACATGATAAGATACATTGATGAGTTTGGACAAACCACAACTAGAATGCAGTG
AAAAAAATGCTTTATTTGTGAAATTTGTGATGCTATTGCTTTATTTGTAACCATTATAAGCTGCAATAAA
CAAGTTAACAACAACAATTGCATTCATTTTATGTTTCAGGTTCAGGGGGAGATGTGGGAGGTTTTTTAAA
GCAAGTAAAACCTCTACAAATGTGGTAAAATCGATAAGGATCTTCCTAGAGCATGGCTACGTAGATAAGT
AGCATGGCGGGTTAATCATTAACTACAAGGAACCCCTAGTGATGGAGTTGGCCACTCCCTCTCTGCGCGC
TCGCTCGCTCACTGAGGCCGCCCGGGCTTTGCCCGGGCGGCCTCAGTGAGCGAGCGAGCGCGCAGCTGCA
TTAATGAATCGGCCAACGCGCGGGGAGAGGCGGTTTGCGTATTGGGCGCTCTTCCGCTTCCTCGCTCACT
GACTCGCTGCGCTCGGTCGTTCGGCTGCGGCGAGCGGTATCAGCTCACTCAAAGGCGGTAATACGGTTAT
CCACAGAATCAGGGGATAACGCAGGAAAGAACATGTGAGCAAAAGGCCAGCAAAAGGCCAGGAACCGTAA
AAAGGCCGCGTTGCTGGCGTTTTTCCATAGGCTCCGCCCCCCTGACGAGCATCACAAAAATCGACGCTCA
AGTCAGAGGTGGCGAAACCCGACAGGACTATAAAGATACCAGGCGTTTCCCCCTGGAAGCTCCCTCGTGC
GCTCTCCTGTTCCGACCCTGCCGCTTACCGGATACCTGTCCGCCTTTCTCCCTTCGGGAAGCGTGGCGCT
TTCTCATAGCTCACGCTGTAGGTATCTCAGTTCGGTGTAGGTCGTTCGCTCCAAGCTGGGCTGTGTGCAC
GAACCCCCCGTTCAGCCCGACCGCTGCGCCTTATCCGGTAACTATCGTCTTGAGTCCAACCCGGTAAGAC
ACGACTTATCGCCACTGGCAGCAGCCACTGGTAACAGGATTAGCAGAGCGAGGTATGTAGGCGGTGCTAC
AGAGTTCTTGAAGTGGTGGCCTAACTACGGCTACACTAGAAGRACAGTATTTGGTATCTGCGCTCTGCTG
AAGCCAGTTACCTTCGGAAAAAGAGTTGGTAGCTCTTGATCCGGCAAACAAACCACCGCTGGTAGCGGTG
GTTTTTTTGTTTGCAAGCAGCAGATTACGCGCAGAAAAAAAGGATCTCAAGAAGATCCTTTGATCTTTTC
TACGGGGTCTGACGCTCAGTGGAACGAAAACTCACGTTAAGGGATTTTGGTCATGAGATTATCAAAAAGG
ATCTTCACCTAGATCCTTTTAAATTAAAAATGAAGTTTTAAATCAATCTAAAGTATATATGAGTAAACTT
GGTCTGACAGTTACCAATGCTTAATCAGTGAGGCACCTATCTCAGCGATCTGTCTATTTCGTTCATCCAT
AGTTGCCTGACTCCCCGTCGTGTAGATAACTACGATACGGGAGGGCTTACCATCTGGCCCCAGTGCTGCA
ATGATACCGCGAGACCCACGCTCACCGGCTCCAGATTTATCAGCAATAAACCAGCCAGCCGGAAGGGCCG
AGCGCAGAAGTGGTCCTGCAACTTTATCCGCCTCCATCCAGTCTATTAATTGTTGCCGGGAAGCTAGAGT
AAGTAGTTCGCCAGTTAATAGTTTGCGCAACGTTGTTGCCATTGCTRCAGGCATCGTGGTGTCACGCTCG
TCGTTTGGTATGGCTTCATTCAGCTCCGGTTCCCAACGATCAAGGCGAGTTACATGATCCCCCATGTTGT
GCAAAAAAGCGGTTAGCTCCTTCGGTCCTCCGATCGTTGTCAGAAGTAAGTTGGCCGCAGTGTTATCACT
CATGGTTATGGCAGCACTGCATAATTCTCTTACTGTCATGCCATCCGTAAGATGCTTTTCTGTGACTGGT
GAGTACTCAACCAAGTCATTCTGAGAATAGTGTATGCGGCGACCGAGTTGCTCTTGCCCGGCGTCAAYAC
GGGATAATACCGCGCCACATAGCAGAACTTTAAAAGTGCTCATCATTGGAAAACGTTCTTCGGGGCGAAA
ACTCTCAAGGATCTTACCGCTGTTGAGATCCAGTTCGATGTAACCCACTCGTGCACCCAACTGATCTTCA
GCATCTTTTACTTTCACCAGCGTTTCTGGGTGAGCAAAAACAGGAAGGCAAAATGCCGCAAAAAAGGGAA
TAAGGGCGACACGGAAATGTTGAATACTCATACTCTTCCTTTTTCAATATTATTGAAGCATTTATCAGGG
TTATTGTCTCATGAGCGGATACATATTTGAATGTATTTAGAAAAATAAACAAATAGGGGTTCCGCGCACA
TTTCCCCGAAAAGTGCCACCTAAATTGTAAGCGTTAATATTTTGTTAAAATTCGCGTTAAATTTTTGTTA
AATCAGCTCATTTTTTAACCAATAGGCCGAAATCGGCAAAATCCCTTATAAATCAAAAGAATAGACCGAG
ATAGGGT
[37 nt withheld, positions 5328-5364]
AAAGAACGTGGACTCCAACGTCAAAGG
[49 nt withheld, positions 5392-5440]
T
[91 nt withheld, positions 5442-5532]
G
[124 nt withheld, positions 5534-5657]
CCCATTCGCCATTCAGGCTGCGCAACTGTTGGGAAGGGCGATCGGTGCGGGCCTCTTCGCTATTACGCCA
GCTGCGCGCTCGCTCGCTCACTGAGGCCGCCCGGGCAAAGCCCGGGCGTCGGGCGACCTTTGGTCGCCCG
GCCTCAGTGAGCGAGCGAGCGCGCAGAGAGGGAGTGGCCAACTCCATCACTAGGGGTTCCTTGTAGTTAA
TGATTAACCCGCCATGCTACTTATCTACGTAGCCATGCTCTAGGAAGATC
